>Addgene plasmid #124326 | pAS2-his-24::mOrange | depositor full sequence | sequence record 237327 | pAS2-his-24::mOrange sequence 4448 bps
CTAAATTGTAAGCGTTAATATTTTGTTAAAATTCGCGTTAAATTTTTGTTAAATCAGCTCATTTTTTAAC
CAATAGGCCGAAATCGGCAAAATCCCTTATAAATCAAAAGAATAGACCGAGATAGGGT
[37 nt withheld, positions 129-165]
AAAGAACGTGGACTCCAACGTCAAAGG
[49 nt withheld, positions 193-241]
T
[91 nt withheld, positions 243-333]
G
[124 nt withheld, positions 335-458]
CCCATTCGCCATTCAGGCTGCGCAACTGTTGGGAAGGGCGATCGGTGCGGGCCTCTTCGCTATTACGCCA
GCTGGCGAAAGGGGGATGTGCTGCAAGGCGATTAAGTTGGGTAACGCCAGGGTTTTCCCAGTCACGACGT
TGTAAAACGACGGCCAGTGAGCGCGCGTAATACGACTCACTATAGGGCGAATTGGAGCTCCACCGCGGAC
TAGTGGATCCCCCGGGCTGCAGCCTAGGATGTCTGATTCCGCTGTTGTTGCCGCCGCTGTCGAGCCAAAG
GTCCCAAAGGCTAAGGCCGCCAAGGCCGCCAAGCCAGCCGCCAAGGCCGCCAAGCCAACCAAAGTTGCCA
AGGCCAAGGCTCCAGTCGCTCACCCACCATACATCAACATGATCAAGGAGGCCATCAAGCAGCTCAAGGA
CCGCAAAGGAGCTTCCAAGCAGGCAATCCTCAAGTTCATCTCCCAAAACTACAAGCTCGGAGACAATGTC
ATCCAGATCAATGCTCATCTCCGTCAGGCTCTCAAGCGTGGTGTCACCAGCAAGGCCCTTGTTCAAGCCG
CCGGATCCGGAGCCAACGGACGTTTCCGTGTGCCAGAGAAGGCCGCCGCCGCCAAGAAGCCAGCAGCAGC
CAAGAAGCCAGCAGCAGCCAAGAAACCAGCAGCCGCCAAGAAAGCCACTGGAGAGAAGAAGGCAAAGAAG
CCAGCCGCTGCCAAGCCAAAGAAGGCCGCCACCGGAGATAAGAAGGTCAAGAAGGCCAAGAGCCCAAAGA
AGGTTGCCAAGCCAGCTGCCAAGAAGGTCGCCAAGTCTCCAGCCAAGAAGGCCGCTCCAAAGAAGATCGC
CAAGCCAGCTGCCAAGAAGGCCGCCAAGCCAGCCGCCAAGGCCGCATGCATGGTGAGCAAGGGCGAGGAG
AATAACATGGCCATCATCAAGGAGTTCATGCGCTTCAAGGTGCGCATGGAGGGCTCCGTGAACGGCCACG
AGTTCGAGATCGAGGGCGAGGGCGAGGGCCGCCCCTACGAGGGCTTTCAGACCGCTAAGCTGAAGGTGAC
CAAGGGTGGCCCCCTGCCCTTCGCCTGGGACATCCTGTCCCCTCATTTCACCTACGGCTCCAAGGCCTAC
GTGAAGCACCCCGCCGACATCCCCGACTACTTCAAGCTGTCCTTCCCCGAGGGCTTCAAGTGGGAGCGCG
TGATGAACTACGAGGACGGCGGCGTGGTGACCGTGACCCAGGACTCCTCCCTGCAGGACGGCGAGTTCAT
CTACAAGGTGAAGCTGCGCGGCACCAACTTCCCCTCCGACGGCCCCGTGATGCAGAAGAAGACCATGGGC
TGGGAGGCCTCCTCCGAGCGGATGTACCCCGAGGACGGTGCCCTGAAGGGCAAGATCAAGATGAGGCTGA
AGCTGAAGGACGGCGGCCACTACACCTCCGAGGTCAAGACCACCTACAAGGCCAAGAAGCCCGTGCAGCT
GCCCGGCGCCTACATCGTCGACATCAAGTTGGACATCACCTCCCACAACGAGGACTACACCATCGTGGAA
CAGTACGAACGCGCCGAGGGCCGCCACTCCACCGGCGGCATGGACGAGCTGTACAAGTAAAAGCTTTGGA
ATTCGCTAGCCGGCCATACAAGTAATCCGGATGATCGACGCCAACGTCGTTGAATTTTCAAATTTTAAAT
ACTGAATATTTGTTTTTTTTCCTATTATTTATTTATTCTCTTTGTGTTTTTTTTCTTGCTTTCTAAAAAA
TTAATTCAATCCAAATCTAAACATGAGGGGCCCGGTACCCAGCTTTTGTTCCCTTTAGTGAGGGTTAATT
GCGCGCTTGGCGTAATCATGGTCATAGCTGTTTCCTGTGTGAAATTGTTATCCGCTCACAATTCCACACA
ACATACGAGCCGGAAGCATAAAGTGTAAAGCCTGGGGTGCCTAATGAGTGAGCTAACTCACATTAATTGC
GTTGCGCTCACTGCCCGCTTTCCAGTCGGGAAACCTGTCGTGCCAGCTGCATTAATGAATCGGCCAACGC
GCGGGGAGAGGCGGTTTGCGTATTGGGCGCTCTTCCGCTTCCTCGCTCACTGACTCGCTGCGCTCGGTCG
TTCGGCTGCGGCGAGCGGTATCAGCTCACTCAAAGGCGGTAATACGGTTATCCACAGAATCAGGGGATAA
CGCAGGAAAGAACATGTGAGCAAAAGGCCAGCAAAAGGCCAGGAACCGTAAAAAGGCCGCGTTGCTGGCG
TTTTTCCATAGGCTCCGCCCCCCTGACGAGCATCACAAAAATCGACGCTCAAGTCAGAGGTGGCGAAACC
CGACAGGACTATAAAGATACCAGGCGTTTCCCCCTGGAAGCTCCCTCGTGCGCTCTCCTGTTCCGACCCT
GCCGCTTACCGGATACCTGTCCGCCTTTCTCCCTTCGGGAAGCGTGGCGCTTTCTCATAGCTCACGCTGT
AGGTATCTCAGTTCGGTGTAGGTCGTTCGCTCCAAGCTGGGCTGTGTGCACGAACCCCCCGTTCAGCCCG
ACCGCTGCGCCTTATCCGGTAACTATCGTCTTGAGTCCAACCCGGTAAGACACGACTTATCGCCACTGGC
AGCAGCCACTGGTAACAGGATTAGCAGAGCGAGGTATGTAGGCGGTGCTACAGAGTTCTTGAAGTGGTGG
CCTAACTACGGCTACACTAGAAGGACAGTATTTGGTATCTGCGCTCTGCTGAAGCCAGTTACCTTCGGAA
AAAGAGTTGGTAGCTCTTGATCCGGCAAACAAACCACCGCTGGTAGCGGTGGTTTTTTTGTTTGCAAGCA
GCAGATTACGCGCAGAAAAAAAGGATCTCAAGAAGATCCTTTGATCTTTTCTACGGGGTCTGACGCTCAG
TGGAACGAAAACTCACGTTAAGGGATTTTGGTCATGAGATTATCAAAAAGGATCTTCACCTAGATCCTTT
TAAATTAAAAATGAAGTTTTAAATCAATCTAAAGTATATATGAGTAAACTTGGTCTGACAGTTACCAATG
CTTAATCAGTGAGGCACCTATCTCAGCGATCTGTCTATTTCGTTCATCCATAGTTGCCTGACTCCCCGTC
GTGTAGATAACTACGATACGGGAGGGCTTACCATCTGGCCCCAGTGCTGCAATGATACCGCGAGACCCAC
GCTCACCGGCTCCAGATTTATCAGCAATAAACCAGCCAGCCGGAAGGGCCGAGCGCAGAAGTGGTCCTGC
AACTTTATCCGCCTCCATCCAGTCTATTAATTGTTGCCGGGAAGCTAGAGTAAGTAGTTCGCCAGTTAAT
AGTTTGCGCAACGTTGTTGCCATTGCTACAGGCATCGTGGTGTCACGCTCGTCGTTTGGTATGGCTTCAT
TCAGCTCCGGTTCCCAACGATCAAGGCGAGTTACATGATCCCCCATGTTGTGCAAAAAAGCGGTTAGCTC
CTTCGGTCCTCCGATCGTTGTCAGAAGTAAGTTGGCCGCAGTGTTATCACTCATGGTTATGGCAGCACTG
CATAATTCTCTTACTGTCATGCCATCCGTAAGATGCTTTTCTGTGACTGGTGAGTACTCAACCAAGTCAT
TCTGAGAATAGTGTATGCGGCGACCGAGTTGCTCTTGCCCGGCGTCAATACGGGATAATACCGCGCCACA
TAGCAGAACTTTAAAAGTGCTCATCATTGGAAAACGTTCTTCGGGGCGAAAACTCTCAAGGATCTTACCG
CTGTTGAGATCCAGTTCGATGTAACCCACTCGTGCACCCAACTGATCTTCAGCATCTTTTACTTTCACCA
GCGTTTCTGGGTGAGCAAAAACAGGAAGGCAAAATGCCGCAAAAAAGGGAATAAGGGCGACACGGAAATG
TTGAATACTCATACTCTTCCTTTTTCAATATTATTGAAGCATTTATCAGGGTTATTGTCTCATGAGCGGA
TACATATTTGAATGTATTTAGAAAAATAAACAAATAGGGGTTCCGCGCACATTTCCCCGAAAAGTGCCAC
Features (pLannotate 1.2.2; 14 found; start..end, strand, type, name):
     30..458     -  rep_origin     f1 ori (sequence partly withheld): f1 bacteriophage origin of replication; arrow indicates direction of (+) strand synthesis
    463..618     -  CDS            lacZα (fragment): LacZα fragment of β-galactosidase; lacZ fragment
    626..644     +  promoter       T7 promoter: promoter for bacteriophage T7 RNA polymerase
    667..690     +  misc_feature   MCS (fragment): pBluescript multiple cloning site
    697..1284    +  CDS            his-24 (fragment): H24_CAEEL - Also known as H1.1 Experimental evidence at protein level: Swiss-Prot protein existence level 1. Histones H1 are necessary for the condensation of nucleosome chains into higher-order structures. From Caenorhabditis elegans.
   1348..2055    +  CDS            mOrange2: mOrange2 is a basic (constitutively fluorescent) orange fluorescent protein published in 2008, derived from Discosoma sp.. It has high acid sensitivity.
   2260..2278    -  promoter       T3 promoter: promoter for bacteriophage T3 RNA polymerase
   2323..2339    -  protein_bind   lac operator: The lac repressor binds to the lac operator to inhibit transcription in E. coli. This inhibition can be relieved by adding lactose or isopropyl-β-D-thiogalactopyranoside (IPTG). lac repressor encoded by lacI
   2347..2377    -  promoter       lac promoter: promoter for the E. coli lac operon
   2392..2413    -  protein_bind   CAP binding site: CAP binding activates transcription in the presence of cAMP. E. coli catabolite activator protein
   2426..2518    -  CDS            lacI (fragment): lac repressor; lacI; The lac repressor binds to the lac operator to inhibit transcription in E. coli. This inhibition can be relieved by adding lactose or isopropyl-β-D-thiogalactopyranoside (IPTG).
   2701..3289    -  rep_origin     ori: high-copy-number ColE1/pMB1/pBR322/pUC origin of replication
   3460..4320    -  CDS            AmpR: β-lactamase; bla; confers resistance to ampicillin, carbenicillin, and related antibiotics
   4321..4425    -  promoter       AmpR promoter: bla
