>Addgene plasmid #124326 | pAS2-his-24::mOrange | addgene full sequence | sequence record 241714 | Addgene NGS Result
CTGCAAGGCGATTAAGTTGGGTAACGCCAGGGTTTTCCCAGTCACGACGTTGTAAAACGACGGCCAGTGA
GCGCGCGTAATACGACTCACTATAGGGCGAATTGGAGCTCCACCGCGGACTAGTGGATCCCCCGGGCTGC
AGCCTAGGATGTCTGATTCCGCTGTTGTTGCCGCCGCTGTCGAGCCAAAGGTCCCAAAGGCTAAGGCCGC
CAAGGCCGCCAAGCCAGCCGCCAAGGCCGCCAAGCCAACCAAAGTTGCCAAGGCCAAGGCTCCAGTCGCT
CACCCACCATACATCAACATGATCAAGGAGGCCATCAAGCAGCTCAAGGACCGCAAAGGAGCTTCCAAGC
AGGCAATCCTCAAGTTCATCTCCCAAAACTACAAGCTCGGAGACAATGTCATCCAGATCAATGCTCATCT
CCGTCAGGCTCTCAAGCGTGGTGTCACCAGCAAGGCCCTTGTTCAAGCCGCCGGATCCGGAGCCAACGGA
CGTTTCCGTGTGCCAGAGAAGGCCGCCGCCGCCAAGAAGCCAGCAGCAGCCAAGAAGCCAGCAGCAGCCA
AGAAACCAGCAGCCGCCAAGAAAGCCACTGGAGAGAAGAAGGCAAAGAAGCCAGCCGCTGCCAAGCCAAA
GAAGGCCGCCACCGGAGATAAGAAGGTCAAGAAGGCCAAGAGCCCAAAGAAGGTTGCCAAGCCAGCTGCC
AAGAAGGTCGCCAAGTCTCCAGCCAAGAAGGCCGCTCCAAAGAAGATCGCCAAGCCAGCTGCCAAGAAGG
CCGCCAAGCCAGCCGCCAAGGCCGCATGCATGGTGAGCAAGGGCGAGGAGAATAACATGGCCATCATCAA
GGAGTTCATGCGCTTCAAGGTGCGCATGGAGGGCTCCGTGAACGGCCACGAGTTCGAGATCGAGGGCGAG
GGCGAGGGCCGCCCCTACGAGGGCTTTCAGACCGCTAAGCTGAAGGTGACCAAGGGTGGCCCCCTGCCCT
TCGCCTGGGACATCCTGTCCCCTCATTTCACCTACGGCTCCAAGGCCTACGTGAAGCACCCCGCCGACAT
CCCCGACTACTTCAAGCTGTCCTTCCCCGAGGGCTTCAAGTGGGAGCGCGTGATGAACTACGAGGACGGC
GGCGTGGTGACCGTGACCCAGGACTCCTCCCTGCAGGACGGCGAGTTCATCTACAAGGTGAAGCTGCGCG
GCACCAACTTCCCCTCCGACGGCCCCGTGATGCAGAAGAAGACCATGGGCTGGGAGGCCTCCTCCGAGCG
GATGTACCCCGAGGACGGTGCCCTGAAGGGCAAGATCAAGATGAGGCTGAAGCTGAAGGACGGCGGCCAC
TACACCTCCGAGGTCAAGACCACCTACAAGGCCAAGAAGCCCGTGCAGCTGCCCGGCGCCTACATCGTCG
ACATCAAGTTGGACATCACCTCCCACAACGAGGACTACACCATCGTGGAACAGTACGAACGCGCCGAGGG
CCGCCACTCCACCGGCGGCATGGACGAGCTGTACAAGTAAAAGCTTTGGAATTCGCTAGCCGGCCATACA
AGTAATCCGGATGATCGACGCCAACGTCGTTGAATTTTCAAATTTTAAATACTGAATATTTGTTTTTTTT
CCTATTATTTATTTATTCTCTTTGTGTTTTTTTTCTTGCTTTCTAAAAAATTAATTCAATCCAAATCTAA
ACATGAGGGGCCCGGTACCCAGCTTTTGTTCCCTTTAGTGAGGGTTAATTGCGCGCTTGGCGTAATCATG
GTCATAGCTGTTTCCTGTGTGAAATTGTTATCCGCTCACAATTCCACACAACATACGAGCCGGGAGCATA
AAGTGTAAAGCCTGGGGTGCCTAATGAGTGAGCTAACTCACATTAATTGCGTTGCGCTCACTGCCCGCTT
TCCAGTCGGGAAACCTGTCGTGCCAGCTGCATTAATGAATCGGCCAACGCGCGGGGAGAGGCGGTTTGCG
TATTGGGCGCTCTTCCGCTTCCTCGCTCACTGACTCGCTGCGCTCGGTCGTTCGGCTGCGGCGAGCGGTA
TCAGCTCACTCAAAGGCGGTAATACGGTTATCCACAGAATCAGGGGATAACGCAGGAAAGAACATGTGAG
CAAAAGGCCAGCAAAAGGCCAGGAACCGTAAAAAGGCCGCGTTGCTGGCGTTTTTCCATAGGCTCCGCCC
CCCTGACGAGCATCACAAAAATCGACGCTCAAGTCAGAGGTGGCGAAACCCGACAGGACTATAAAGATAC
CAGGCGTTTCCCCCTGGAAGCTCCCTCGTGCGCTCTCCTGTTCCGACCCTGCCGCTTACCGGATACCTGT
CCGCCTTTCTCCCTTCGGGAAGCGTGGCGCTTTCTCATAGCTCACGCTGTAGGTATCTCAGTTCGGTGTA
GGTCGTTCGCTCCAAGCTGGGCTGTGTGCACGAACCCCCCGTTCAGCCCGACCGCTGCGCCTTATCCGGT
AACTATCGTCTTGAGTCCAACCCGGTAAGACACGACTTATCGCCACTGGCAGCAGCCACTGGTAACAGGA
TTAGCAGAGCGAGGTATGTAGGCGGTGCTACAGAGTTCTTGAAGTGGTGGCCTAACTACGGCTACACTAG
AAGAACAGTATTTGGTATCTGCGCTCTGCTGAAGCCAGTTACCTTCGGAAAAAGAGTTGGTAGCTCTTGA
TCCGGCAAACAAACCACCGCTGGTAGCGGTGGTTTTTTTGTTTGCAAGCAGCAGATTACGCGCAGAAAAA
AAGGATCTCAAGAAGATCCTTTGATCTTTTCTACGGGGTCTGACGCTCAGTGGAACGAAAACTCACGTTA
AGGGATTTTGGTCATGAGATTATCAAAAAGGATCTTCACCTAGATCCTTTTAAATTAAAAATGAAGTTTT
AAATCAATCTAAAGTATATATGAGTAAACTTGGTCTGACAGTTACCAATGCTTAATCAGTGAGGCACCTA
TCTCAGCGATCTGCCTATTTCGTTCATCCATAGTTGCCTGACTCCCCGTCGTGTAGATAACTACGATACG
GGAGGGCTTACCATCTGGCCCCAGTGCTGCAATGATACCGCGAGACCCACGCTCACCGGCTCCAGATTTA
TCAGCAATAAACCAGCCAGCCGGAAGGGCCGAGCGCAGAAGTGGTCCTGCAACTTTATCCGCCTCCATCC
AGTCTATTAATTGTTGCCGGGAAGCTAGAGTAAGTAGTTCGCCAGTTAATAGTTTGCGCAACGTTGTTGC
CATTGCTACAGGCATCGTGGTGTCACGCTCGTCGTTTGGTATGGCTTCATTCAGCTCCGGTTCCCAACGA
TCAAGGCGAGTTACATGATCCCCCATGTTGTGCAAAAAAGCGGTTAGCTCCTTCGGTCCTCCGATCGTTG
TCAGAAGTAAGTTGGCCGCAGTGTTATCACTCATGGTTATGGCAGCACTGCATAATTCTCTTACTGTCAT
GCCATCCGTAAGATGCTTTTCTGTGACTGGTGAGTACTCAACCAAGTCATTCTGAGAATAGTGTATGCGG
CGACCGAGTTGCTCTTGCCCGGCGTCAATACGGGATAATACCGCGCCACATAGCAGAACTTTAAAAGTGC
TCATCATTGGAAAACGTTCTTCGGGGCGAAAACTCTCAAGGATCTTACCGCTGTTGAGATCCAGTTCGAT
GTAACCCACTCGTGCACCCAACTGATCTTCAGCATCTTTTACTTTCACCAGCGTTTCTGGGTGAGCAAAA
ACAGGAAGGCAAAATGCCGCAAAAAAGGGAATAAGGGCGACACGGAAATGTTGAATACTCATACTCTTCC
TTTTTCAATATTATTGAAGCATTTATCAGGGTTATTGTCTCATGAGCGGATACATATTTGAATGTATTTA
GAAAAATAAACAAATAGGGGTTCCGCGCACATTTCCCCGAAAAGTGCCACCTAAATTGTAAGCGTTAATA
TTTTGTTAAAATTCGCGTTAAATTTTTGTTAAATCAGCTCATTTTTTAACCAATAGGCCGAAATCGGCAA
AATCCCTTATAAATCAAAAGAATAGACCGAGATAGGGT
[37 nt withheld, positions 4029-4065]
AAAGAACGTGGACTCCAACGTCAAAGG
[49 nt withheld, positions 4093-4141]
T
[91 nt withheld, positions 4143-4233]
GAACGTGGCGAGAAAGGAAT
[105 nt withheld, positions 4254-4358]
CCCATTCGCCATTCAGGCTGCGCAACTGTTGGGAAGGGCGATCGGTGCGGGCCTCTTCGCTATTACGCCA
GCTGGCGAAAGGGGGATGTG
Features (pLannotate 1.2.2; 14 found; start..end, strand, type, name):
     78..96      +  promoter       T7 promoter: promoter for bacteriophage T7 RNA polymerase
    119..142     +  misc_feature   MCS (fragment): pBluescript multiple cloning site
    149..736     +  CDS            his-24 (fragment): H24_CAEEL - Also known as H1.1 Experimental evidence at protein level: Swiss-Prot protein existence level 1. Histones H1 are necessary for the condensation of nucleosome chains into higher-order structures. From Caenorhabditis elegans.
    800..1507    +  CDS            mOrange2: mOrange2 is a basic (constitutively fluorescent) orange fluorescent protein published in 2008, derived from Discosoma sp.. It has high acid sensitivity.
   1712..1730    -  promoter       T3 promoter: promoter for bacteriophage T3 RNA polymerase
   1775..1791    -  protein_bind   lac operator: The lac repressor binds to the lac operator to inhibit transcription in E. coli. This inhibition can be relieved by adding lactose or isopropyl-β-D-thiogalactopyranoside (IPTG). lac repressor encoded by lacI
   1799..1829    -  promoter       lac promoter: promoter for the E. coli lac operon
   1844..1865    -  protein_bind   CAP binding site: CAP binding activates transcription in the presence of cAMP. E. coli catabolite activator protein
   1878..1970    -  CDS            lacI (fragment): lac repressor; lacI; The lac repressor binds to the lac operator to inhibit transcription in E. coli. This inhibition can be relieved by adding lactose or isopropyl-β-D-thiogalactopyranoside (IPTG).
   2153..2741    -  rep_origin     ori: high-copy-number ColE1/pMB1/pBR322/pUC origin of replication
   2912..3772    -  CDS            AmpR: β-lactamase; bla; confers resistance to ampicillin, carbenicillin, and related antibiotics
   3773..3877    -  promoter       AmpR promoter: bla
   3903..4358    -  rep_origin     f1 ori (sequence partly withheld): f1 bacteriophage origin of replication; arrow indicates direction of (+) strand synthesis
   4363..70      -  CDS            lacZα (fragment) (across the origin): LacZα fragment of β-galactosidase; lacZ fragment
