[The description below was written by a language model from this plasmid's Addgene catalogue record and pLannotate feature annotations shown in this document.]
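Description:
pAS2-his-24::mOrange is a small (about 4.4 kb) worm expression plasmid built on the pAS2 backbone, which the feature annotation shows to be pBluescript-like. It carries a high-copy ColE1/pUC-type origin for propagation in E. coli, an f1 phage origin, and a β-lactamase gene with its own promoter for ampicillin selection. There are also remnants of the lacZα/lac promoter–operator region and a fragment of the pBluescript multiple cloning site, flanked by T7 and T3 phage promoters. The depositor sequence and the repository's sequencing result are the same length and give the same set of features in the same order, differing only in where numbering starts.

The payload, assembled by Gibson cloning, lies between the T7 and T3 promoters. It consists of a coding fragment of the C. elegans linker histone H1 gene his-24, followed a short distance downstream on the same strand by an orange fluorescent protein of Discosoma origin. The catalogue calls this reporter mOrange, whereas the annotation software matches it to mOrange2. This arrangement suggests a histone–fluorophore fusion. Because H1 histones bind chromatin, such a fusion would concentrate the orange signal in nuclei, matching the stated purpose of expressing nuclear-localized mOrange.

No C. elegans promoter or 3′ UTR is annotated, and very little sequence lies upstream of his-24, so the record does not state what drives expression in the worm. One possibility is that the plasmid is a promoterless module into which a promoter of choice is inserted, but the record does not confirm this. No worm selection marker is annotated either.
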