Addgene plasmid #124326: pAS2-his-24::mOrange
Purpose: Expressing Nuclear Localized mOrange
Depositing lab: Andrew Leifer. Depositing organization: Princeton University.
Backbone
  Vector backbone: pAS2
  Backbone manufacturer: Anuj Sharma/Leifer Lab
  Vector type: Worm Expression
Growth in bacteria
  Bacterial resistance: Ampicillin, 100 μg/mL
  Growth temperature: 37°C
  Growth strain: DH5alpha
  Copy number: High Copy
Gene/Insert
  Gene/Insert name: mOrange
  Species: C. elegans (nematode)
  Entrez Gene: his-24 (a.k.a. CELE_M163.3)
  Cloning method: Gibson Cloning
Terms and licenses: Academic/Nonprofit Terms; Industry Terms: Not Available to Industry
How to cite: pAS2-his-24::mOrange was a gift from Andrew Leifer (Addgene plasmid # 124326 ; http://n2t.net/addgene:124326 ; RRID:Addgene_124326)
